Addgene plasmid #141953: TFORF2165
Purpose: Lentiviral vector for overexpressing transcription factor ORFs with unique 24-bp barcodes. Barcodes facilitate identification of transcription factors in pooled screens.
Depositing lab: Feng Zhang. Depositing organization: Broad Institute. Publication: A transcription factor atlas of directed differentiation. Joung J, Ma S, Tay T, Geiger-Schuller KR, Kirchgatterer PC, Verdine VK, Guo B, Arias-Garcia MA, Allen WE, Singh A, Kuksenko O, Abudayyeh OO, Gootenberg JS, Fu Z, Macrae RK, Buenrostro JD, Regev A, Zhang F. Cell. 2023 Jan 5;186(1):209-229.e26. doi: 10.1016/j.cell.2022.11.026. PubMed 36608654.
Backbone
  Vector backbone: pLX_TRC317
  Backbone manufacturer: Broad Institute Genetic Perturbation Platform
  Backbone size w/o insert (bp): 8264
  Vector type: Mammalian Expression, Lentiviral
  Selectable markers: Puromycin
Growth in bacteria
  Bacterial resistance: Ampicillin, 100 μg/mL
  Growth temperature: 37°C
  Growth strain: NEB Stable
  Copy number: High Copy
Gene/Insert
  Gene/Insert name: GRHL3
  Species: H. sapiens (human)
  Insert size (bp): 1910
  Entrez Gene: GRHL3 (a.k.a. SOM, TFCP2L4, VWS2)
  Promoter: EF1a
  Cloning method: Unknown
  Sequencing primers: 5′ GGGTGGAGACTGAAGTTAGGCCAG; 3′ CACATAGCGTAAAAGGAGCAACATAG
Terms and licenses: Academic/Nonprofit Terms; Industry Terms: Not Available to Industry
Depositor comments: NM_198173,ENST00000361548 . The transcription factor ORF portion of this plasmid was synthesized by Genewiz. Please test multiple small colonies in case of plasmid recombination. To make this collection available in a timely manner, a portion of this collection was not fully sequenced by Addgene. If an Addgene verified full plasmid sequence is not available, please contact us prior to placing an order to request the full sequence.
How to cite: TFORF2165 was a gift from Feng Zhang (Addgene plasmid # 141953 ; http://n2t.net/addgene:141953 ; RRID:Addgene_141953)
