[The description below was written by a language model from this plasmid's Addgene catalogue record and pLannotate feature annotations shown in this document.]
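Description:
TFORF2165 is a lentiviral mammalian expression plasmid built on the pLX_TRC317 backbone, one member of a barcoded library of transcription factor open reading frames. It carries human GRHL3 (grainyhead-like 3, a synthesized ORF corresponding to a specific RefSeq/Ensembl isoform) under the strong constitutive EF-1α promoter. The automated annotation labels the coding region by its mouse orthologue, which reflects a homology match rather than the species given in the catalogue. The ORF is followed by a WPRE, which boosts transcript stability and expression. According to the record, each construct in the collection also contains a unique 24-bp barcode so that the transcription factor can be identified in pooled screens. The barcode is not annotated as a feature, and the short U6 promoter fragment called just downstream of the ORF is probably only a residual or primer-binding sequence.

The viral architecture is that of a third-generation, self-inactivating vector. An RSV promoter drives a truncated HIV-1 5' LTR, followed by the Ψ packaging signal with a partial gag sequence, the RRE for Rev-dependent nuclear export, a cPPT/CTS, and a ΔU3 3' LTR with a downstream SV40 polyadenylation signal. Upstream of the EF-1α cassette, an SV40 promoter drives puromycin N-acetyltransferase, which allows selection of transduced cells. In bacteria the plasmid is maintained through a high-copy ColE1/pUC-type origin and ampicillin resistance. An f1 origin and lac, T7 and T3 remnants are carried over from the cloning backbone. The depositor notes that recombination can occur during propagation, as is common for LTR-containing plasmids. The construct is intended for overexpressing GRHL3, individually or within pooled screens of directed cell differentiation.
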