Features (pLannotate 1.2.2; 31 found; start..end, strand, type, name):
      5..231     +  promoter       RSV promoter: Rous sarcoma virus enhancer/promoter
    232..412     +  LTR            5' LTR (truncated): truncated 5' long terminal repeat (LTR) from HIV-1
    459..584     +  misc_feature   HIV-1 Ψ: packaging signal of human immunodeficiency virus type 1
    568..931     +  CDS            HIV-1 gag (fragment): gag protein from human immunodeficiency virus 1; gag
   1077..1310    +  misc_feature   RRE: The Rev response element (RRE) of HIV-1 allows for Rev-dependent mRNA export from the nucleus to the cytoplasm.
   1687..1713    +  CDS            Rev (fragment): human immunodeficiency virus 1 (HIV-1) Rev protein; rev; enhances nuclear export of unspliced and incompletely spliced viral mRNAs
   1720..1743    +  promoter       SV40 promoter (fragment): SV40 early promoter
   1744..1815    +  promoter       SV40 promoter (fragment): SV40 enhancer and early promoter
   1839..1974    +  rep_origin     SV40 ori: SV40 origin of replication
   2020..2616    +  CDS            PuroR (fragment): puromycin N-acetyltransferase; pac from Streptomyces; confers resistance to puromycin
   2665..2782    +  misc_feature   cPPT/CTS: central polypurine tract and central termination sequence of HIV-1
   2847..2913    +  CDS            small t antigen (fragment): SV40 (simian virus 40) small t antigen
   2920..4098    +  promoter       EF-1α promoter: strong constitutive promoter for human elongation factor EF-1α
   4115..5920    +  CDS            Grhl3: GRHL3_MOUSE - Also known as Get1, Som From Mus musculus (Mouse).
   5936..5989    +  promoter       U6 promoter (fragment): RNA polymerase III promoter for human U6 snRNA
   6031..6619    +  misc_feature   WPRE: woodchuck hepatitis virus posttranscriptional regulatory element
   6670..6689    +  misc_feature   cPPT/CTS (fragment): central polypurine tract and central termination sequence of HIV-1
   6691..6924    +  LTR            3' LTR (ΔU3): self-inactivating 3' long terminal repeat (LTR) from HIV-1
   7002..7123    +  polyA_signal   SV40 poly(A) signal: SV40 polyadenylation signal
   7163..7298    +  rep_origin     SV40 ori: SV40 origin of replication
   7319..7337    -  promoter       T7 promoter: promoter for bacteriophage T7 RNA polymerase
   7345..7500    +  CDS            lacZα (fragment): LacZα fragment of β-galactosidase; lacZ fragment
   7505..7933    +  rep_origin     f1 ori (sequence partly withheld): f1 bacteriophage origin of replication; arrow indicates direction of (+) strand synthesis
   7986..8090    +  promoter       AmpR promoter: bla
   8091..8951    +  CDS            AmpR: β-lactamase; bla; confers resistance to ampicillin, carbenicillin, and related antibiotics
   9122..9710    +  rep_origin     ori: high-copy-number ColE1/pMB1/pBR322/pUC origin of replication
   9893..9985    +  CDS            lacI (fragment): lac repressor; lacI; The lac repressor binds to the lac operator to inhibit transcription in E. coli. This inhibition can be relieved by adding lactose or isopropyl-β-D-thiogalactopyranoside (IPTG).
   9998..10019   +  protein_bind   CAP binding site: CAP binding activates transcription in the presence of cAMP. E. coli catabolite activator protein
  10034..10064   +  promoter       lac promoter: promoter for the E. coli lac operon
  10072..10088   +  protein_bind   lac operator: The lac repressor binds to the lac operator to inhibit transcription in E. coli. This inhibition can be relieved by adding lactose or isopropyl-β-D-thiogalactopyranoside (IPTG). lac repressor encoded by lacI
  10133..10151   +  promoter       T3 promoter: promoter for bacteriophage T3 RNA polymerase
>Addgene plasmid #141953 | TFORF2165 | addgene full sequence | sequence record 391431 | Addgene NGS Result
TTAATGTAGTCTTATGCAATACTCTTGTAGTCTTGCAACATGGTAACGATGAGTTAGCAACATGCCTTAC
AAGGAGAGAAAAAGCACCGTGCATGCCGATTGGTGGAAGTAAGGTGGTACGATCGTGCCTTATTAGGAAG
GCAACAGACGGGTCTGACATGGATTGGACGAACCACTGAATTGCCGCATTGCAGAGATATTGTATTTAAG
TGCCTAGCTCGATACATAAACGGGTCTCTCTGGTTAGACCAGATCTGAGCCTGGGAGCTCTCTGGCTAAC
TAGGGAACCCACTGCTTAAGCCTCAATAAAGCTTGCCTTGAGTGCTTCAAGTAGTGTGTGCCCGTCTGTT
GTGTGACTCTGGTAACTAGAGATCCCTCAGACCCTTTTAGTCAGTGTGGAAAATCTCTAGCAGTGGCGCC
CGAACAGGGACTTGAAAGCGAAAGGGAAACCAGAGGAGCTCTCTCGACGCAGGACTCGGCTTGCTGAAGC
GCGCACGGCAAGAGGCGAGGGGCGGCGACTGGTGAGTACGCCAAAAATTTTGACTAGCGGAGGCTAGAAG
GAGAGAGATGGGTGCGAGAGCGTCAGTATTAAGCGGGGGAGAATTAGATCGCGATGGGAAAAAATTCGGT
TAAGGCCAGGGGGAAAGAAAAAATATAAATTAAAACATATAGTATGGGCAAGCAGGGAGCTAGAACGATT
CGCAGTTAATCCTGGCCTGTTAGAAACATCAGAAGGCTGTAGACAAATACTGGGACAGCTACAACCATCC
CTTCAGACAGGATCAGAAGAACTTAGATCATTATATAATACAGTAGCAACCCTCTATTGTGTGCATCAAA
GGATAGAGATAAAAGACACCAAGGAAGCTTTAGACAAGATAGAGGAAGAGCAAAACAAAAGTAAGACCAC
CGCACAGCAAGCGGCCGCTGATCTTCAGACCTGGAGGAGGAGATATGAGGGACAATTGGAGAAGTGAATT
ATATAAATATAAAGTAGTAAAAATTGAACCATTAGGAGTAGCACCCACCAAGGCAAAGAGAAGAGTGGTG
CAGAGAGAAAAAAGAGCAGTGGGAATAGGAGCTTTGTTCCTTGGGTTCTTGGGAGCAGCAGGAAGCACTA
TGGGCGCAGCGTCAATGACGCTGACGGTACAGGCCAGACAATTATTGTCTGGTATAGTGCAGCAGCAGAA
CAATTTGCTGAGGGCTATTGAGGCGCAACAGCATCTGTTGCAACTCACAGTCTGGGGCATCAAGCAGCTC
CAGGCAAGAATCCTGGCTGTGGAAAGATACCTAAAGGATCAACAGCTCCTGGGGATTTGGGGTTGCTCTG
GAAAACTCATTTGCACCACTGCTGTGCCTTGGAATGCTAGTTGGAGTAATAAATCTCTGGAACAGATTTG
GAATCACACGACCTGGATGGAGTGGGACAGAGAAATTAACAATTACACAAGCTTAATACACTCCTTAATT
GAAGAATCGCAAAACCAGCAAGAAAAGAATGAACAAGAATTATTGGAATTAGATAAATGGGCAAGTTTGT
GGAATTGGTTTAACATAACAAATTGGCTGTGGTATATAAAATTATTCATAATGATAGTAGGAGGCTTGGT
AGGTTTAAGAATAGTTTTTGCTGTACTTTCTATAGTGAATAGAGTTAGGCAGGGATATTCACCATTATCG
TTTCAGACCCACCTCCCAACCCCGAGGGGACCCATGCATTGCATCTCAATTAGTCAGCAACCAGGTGTGG
AAAGTCCCCAGGCTCCCCAGCAGGCAGAAGTATGCAAAGCATGCGTCTCAATTAGTCAGCAACCATAGTC
CCGCCCCTAACTCCGCCCATCCCGCCCCTAACTCCGCCCAGTTCCGCCCATTCTCCGCCCCATGGCTGAC
TAATTTTTTTTATTTATGCAGAGGCCGAGGCCGCCTCGGCCTCTGAGCTATTCCAGAAGTAGTGAGGAGG
CTTTTTTGGAGGCCTAGGCTTTTGCAAAAAGCTTTCTAGAGGTACCACCGGAGCTTACCATGACCGAGTA
CAAGCCCACGGTGCGCCTCGCCACCCGCGACGACGTCCCCAGGGCCGTACGCACCCTCGCCGCCGCGTTC
GCCGACTACCCCGCCACGCGCCACACCGTCGATCCGGACCGCCACATCGAGCGGGTCACCGAGCTGCAAG
AACTCTTCCTCACGCGCGTCGGGCTCGACATCGGCAAGGTGTGGGTCGCGGACGACGGCGCCGCCGTGGC
GGTCTGGACCACGCCGGAGAGCGTCGAAGCGGGGGCGGTGTTCGCCGAGATCGGCCCGCGCATGGCCGAG
TTGAGCGGTTCCCGGCTGGCCGCGCAGCAACAGATGGAAGGCCTCCTGGCGCCGCACCGGCCCAAGGAGC
CCGCGTGGTTCCTGGCCACCGTCGGCGTCTCGCCCGACCACCAGGGCAAGGGTCTGGGCAGCGCCGTCGT
GCTCCCCGGAGTGGAGGCGGCCGAGCGCGCCGGGGTGCCCGCCTTCCTGGAGACCTCCGCGCCCCGCAAC
CTCCCCTTCTACGAGCGGCTCGGCTTCACCGTCACCGCCGACGTCGAGGTGCCCGAAGGACCGCGCACCT
GGTGCATGACCCGCAAGCCCGGTGCCAGTTAACGAATTCTAGATCTTGAGACAAATGGCAGTATTCATCC
ACAATTTTAAAAGAAAAGGGGGGATTGGGGGGTACAGTGCAGGGGAAAGAATAGTAGACATAATAGCAAC
AGACATACAAACTAAAGAATTACAAAAACAAATTACAAAAATTCAAAATTTTCGGGTTTATTACAGGGAC
AGCAGAGATCCACTTTGGCGCCGGCTCGAGGCCTGCAGGTGCAAAGATGGATAAAGTTTTAAACAGAGAG
GAATCTTTGCAGCTAATGGACCTTCTAGGTCTTGAAAGGAGTGGGAATTGGCTCCGGTGCCCGTCAGTGG
GCAGAGCGCACATCGCCCACAGTCCCCGAGAAGTTGGGGGGAGGGGTCGGCAATTGAACCGGTGCCTAGA
GAAGGTGGCGCGGGGTAAACTGGGAAAGTGATGTCGTGTACTGGCTCCGCCTTTTTCCCGAGGGTGGGGG
AGAACCGTATATAAGTGCAGTAGTCGCCGTGAACGTTCTTTTTCGCAACGGGTTTGCCGCCAGAACACAG
GTAAGTGCCGTGTGTGGTTCCCGCGGGCCTGGCCTCTTTACGGGTTATGGCCCTTGCGTGCCTTGAATTA
CTTCCACCTGGCTGCAGTACGTGATTCTTGATCCCGAGCTTCGGGTTGGAAGTGGGTGGGAGAGTTCGAG
GCCTTGCGCTTAAGGAGCCCCTTCGCCTCGTGCTTGAGTTGAGGCCTGGCCTGGGCGCTGGGGCCGCCGC
GTGCGAATCTGGTGGCACCTTCGCGCCTGTCTCGCTGCTTTCGATAAGTCTCTAGCCATTTAAAATTTTT
GATGACCTGCTGCGACGCTTTTTTTCTGGCAAGATAGTCTTGTAAATGCGGGCCAAGATCTGCACACTGG
TATTTCGGTTTTTGGGGCCGCGGGCGGCGACGGGGCCCGTGCGTCCCAGCGCACATGTTCGGCGAGGCGG
GGCCTGCGAGCGCGGCCACCGAGAATCGGACGGGGGTAGTCTCAAGCTGGCCGGCCTGCTCTGGTGCCTG
GCCTCGCGCCGCCGTGTATCGCCCCGCCCTGGGCGGCAAGGCTGGCCCGGTCGGCACCAGTTGCGTGAGC
GGAAAGATGGCCGCTTCCCGGCCCTGCTGCAGGGAGCTCAAAATGGAGGACGCGGCGCTCGGGAGAGCGG
GCGGGTGAGTCACCCACACAAAGGAAAAGGGCCTTTCCGTCCTCAGCCGTCGCTTCATGTGACTCCACGG
AGTACCGGGCGCCGTCCAGGCACCTCGATTAGTTCTCGAGCTTTTGGAGTACGTCGTCTTTAGGTTGGGG
GGAGGGGTTTTATGCGATGGAGTTTCCCCACACTGAGTGGGTGGAGACTGAAGTTAGGCCAGCTTGGCAC
TTGATGTAATTCTCCTTGGAATTTGCCCTTTTTGAGTTTGGATCTTGGTTCATTCTCAAGCCTCAGACAG
TGGTTCAAAGTTTTTTTCTTCCATTTCAGGTGTCGTGAGGCTAGCACCGCCACCATGTCGAATGAACTTG
ATTTCAGGTCTGTGCGGCTGCTAAAGAACGACCCAGTCAACTTGCAGAAATTCTCTTACACTAGTGAGGA
TGAGGCCTGGAAGACGTACCTAGAAAACCCGTTGACAGCTGCCACAAAGGCCATGATGAGAGTCAATGGA
GATGATGACAGTGTTGCGGCCTTGAGCTTCCTCTATGATTACTACATGGGTCCCAAGGAGAAGCGGATAT
TGTCCTCCAGCACTGGGGGCAGGAATGACCAAGGAAAGAGGTACTACCATGGCATGGAATATGAGACGGA
CCTCACTCCCCTTGAAAGCCCCACACACCTCATGAAATTCCTGACAGAGAACGTGTCTGGAACCCCAGAG
TACCCAGATTTGCTCAAGAAGAATAACCTGATGAGCTTGGAGGGGGCCTTGCCCACCCCTGGCAAGGCAG
CTCCCCTCCCTGCAGGCCCCAGCAAGCTGGAGGCCGGCTCTGTGGACAGCTACCTGTTACCCACCACTGA
TATGTATGATAATGGCTCCCTCAACTCCTTGTTTGAGAGCATTCATGGGGTGCCGCCCACACAGCGCTGG
CAGCCAGACAGCACCTTCAAAGATGACCCACAGGAGTCGATGCTCTTCCCAGATATCCTGAAAACCTCCC
CGGAACCCCCATGTCCAGAGGACTACCCCAGCCTCAAAAGTGACTTTGAATACACCCTGGGCTCCCCCAA
AGCCATCCACATCAAGTCAGGCGAGTCACCCATGGCCTACCTCAACAAAGGCCAGTTCTACCCCGTCACC
CTGCGGACCCCAGCAGGTGGCAAAGGCCTTGCCTTGTCCTCCAACAAAGTCAAGAGTGTGGTGATGGTTG
TCTTCGACAATGAGAAGGTCCCAGTAGAGCAGCTGCGCTTCTGGAAGCACTGGCATTCCCGGCAACCCAC
TGCCAAGCAGCGGGTCATTGACGTGGCTGACTGCAAAGAAAACTTCAACACTGTGGAGCACATTGAGGAG
GTGGCCTATAATGCACTGTCCTTTGTGTGGAACGTGAATGAAGAGGCCAAGGTGTTCATCGGCGTAAACT
GTCTGAGCACAGACTTTTCCTCACAAAAGGGGGTGAAGGGTGTCCCCCTGAACCTGCAGATTGACACCTA
TGACTGTGGCTTGGGCACTGAGCGCCTGGTACACCGTGCTGTCTGCCAGATCAAGATCTTCTGTGACAAG
GGAGCTGAGAGGAAGATGCGCGATGACGAGCGGAAGCAGTTCCGGAGGAAGGTCAAGTGCCCTGACTCCA
GCAACAGTGGCGTCAAGGGCTGCCTGCTGTCGGGCTTCAGGGGCAATGAGACGACCTACCTTCGGCCAGA
GACTGACCTGGAGACGCCACCCGTGCTGTTCATCCCCAATGTGCACTTCTCCAGCCTGCAGCGCTCTGGA
GGGGCAGCCCCCTCGGCAGGACCCAGCAGCTCCAACAGGCTGCCTCTGAAGCGTACCTGCTCGCCCTTCA
CTGAGGAGTTTGAGCCTCTGCCCTCCAAGCAGGCCAAGGAAGGCGACCTTCAGAGAGTTCTGCTGTATGT
GCGGAGGGAGACTGAGGAGGTGTTTGACGCGCTCATGTTGAAGACCCCAGACCTGAAGGGGCTGAGGAAT
GCGATCTCTGAGAAGTATGGGTTCCCTGAAGAGAACATTTACAAAGTCTACAAGAAATGCAAGCGAGGAA
TCTTAGTCAACATGGACAACAACATCATTCAGCATTACAGCAACCACGTCGCCTTCCTGCTGGACATGGG
GGAGCTGGACGGCAAAATTCAGATCATCCTTAAGGAGCTGTAGTAATGAACTAGTCCGTAACTTGAAAGT
ATTTCGATTTCTTGGCTTTATATATCTTGTGGAAAGGACGAGGTGGTAACGCTGTAGGAATACTCACGCG
TTAAGTCGACAATCAACCTCTGGATTACAAAATTTGTGAAAGATTGACTGGTATTCTTAACTATGTTGCT
CCTTTTACGCTATGTGGATACGCTGCTTTAATGCCTTTGTATCATGCTATTGCTTCCCGTATGGCTTTCA
TTTTCTCCTCCTTGTATAAATCCTGGTTGCTGTCTCTTTATGAGGAGTTGTGGCCCGTTGTCAGGCAACG
TGGCGTGGTGTGCACTGTGTTTGCTGACGCAACCCCCACTGGTTGGGGCATTGCCACCACCTGTCAGCTC
CTTTCCGGGACTTTCGCTTTCCCCCTCCCTATTGCCACGGCGGAACTCATCGCCGCCTGCCTTGCCCGCT
GCTGGACAGGGGCTCGGCTGTTGGGCACTGACAATTCCGTGGTGTTGTCGGGGAAATCATCGTCCTTTCC
TTGGCTGCTCGCCTGTGTTGCCACCTGGATTCTGCGCGGGACGTCCTTCTGCTACGTCCCTTCGGCCCTC
AATCCAGCGGACCTTCCTTCCCGCGGCCTGCTGCCGGCTCTGCGGCCTCTTCCGCGTCTTCGCCTTCGCC
CTCAGACGAGTCGGATCTCCCTTTGGGCCGCCTCCCCGCGTCGACTTTAAGACCAATGACTTACAAGGCA
GCTGTAGATCTTAGCCACTTTTTAAAAGAAAAGGGGGGACTGGAAGGGCTAATTCACTCCCAACGAAGAC
AAGATCTGCTTTTTGCTTGTACTGGGTCTCTCTGGTTAGACCAGATCTGAGCCTGGGAGCTCTCTGGCTA
ACTAGGGAACCCACTGCTTAAGCCTCAATAAAGCTTGCCTTGAGTGCTTCAAGTAGTGTGTGCCCGTCTG
TTGTGTGACTCTGGTAACTAGAGATCCCTCAGACCCTTTTAGTCAGTGTGGAAAATCTCTAGCAGTACGT
ATAGTAGTTCATGTCATCTTATTATTCAGTATTTATAACTTGCAAAGAAATGAATATCAGAGAGTGAGAG
GAACTTGTTTATTGCAGCTTATAATGGTTACAAATAAAGCAATAGCATCACAAATTTCACAAATAAAGCA
TTTTTTTCACTGCATTCTAGTTGTGGTTTGTCCAAACTCATCAATGTATCTTATCATGTCTGGCTCTAGC
TATCCCGCCCCTAACTCCGCCCATCCCGCCCCTAACTCCGCCCAGTTCCGCCCATTCTCCGCCCCATGGC
TGACTAATTTTTTTTATTTATGCAGAGGCCGAGGCCGCCTCGGCCTCTGAGCTATTCCAGAAGTAGTGAG
GAGGCTTTTTTGGAGGCCTAGGGACGTACCCAATTCGCCCTATAGTGAGTCGTATTACGCGCGCTCACTG
GCCGTCGTTTTACAACGTCGTGACTGGGAAAACCCTGGCGTTACCCAACTTAATCGCCTTGCAGCACATC
CCCCTTTCGCCAGCTGGCGTAATAGCGAAGAGGCCCGCACCGATCGCCCTTCCCAACAGTTGCGCAGCCT
GAATGGCGAATGGG
[124 nt withheld, positions 7505-7628]
C
[91 nt withheld, positions 7630-7720]
A
[49 nt withheld, positions 7722-7770]
CCTTTGACGTTGGAGTCCACGTTCTTT
[37 nt withheld, positions 7798-7834]
ACCCTATCTCGGTCTATTCTTTTGATTTATAAGGGATTTTGCCGATTTCGGCCTATTGGTTAAAAAATGA
GCTGATTTAACAAAAATTTAACGCGAATTTTAACAAAATATTAACGCTTACAATTTAGGTGGCACTTTTC
GGGGAAATGTGCGCGGAACCCCTATTTGTTTATTTTTCTAAATACATTCAAATATGTATCCGCTCATGAG
ACAATAACCCTGATAAATGCTTCAATAATATTGAAAAAGGAAGAGTATGAGTATTCAACATTTCCGTGTC
GCCCTTATTCCCTTTTTTGCGGCATTTTGCCTTCCTGTTTTTGCTCACCCAGAAACGCTGGTGAAAGTAA
AAGATGCTGAAGATCAGTTGGGTGCACGAGTGGGTTACATCGAACTGGATCTCAACAGCGGTAAGATCCT
TGAGAGTTTTCGCCCCGAAGAACGTTTTCCAATGATGAGCACTTTTAAAGTTCTGCTATGTGGCGCGGTA
TTATCCCGTATTGACGCCGGGCAAGAGCAACTCGGTCGCCGCATACACTATTCTCAGAATGACTTGGTTG
AGTACTCACCAGTCACAGAAAAGCATCTTACGGATGGCATGACAGTAAGAGAATTATGCAGTGCTGCCAT
AACCATGAGTGATAACACTGCGGCCAACTTACTTCTGACAACGATCGGAGGACCGAAGGAGCTAACCGCT
TTTTTGCACAACATGGGGGATCATGTAACTCGCCTTGATCGTTGGGAACCGGAGCTGAATGAAGCCATAC
CAAACGACGAGCGTGACACCACGATGCCTGTAGCAATGGCAACAACGTTGCGCAAACTATTAACTGGCGA
ACTACTTACTCTAGCTTCCCGGCAACAATTAATAGACTGGATGGAGGCGGATAAAGTTGCAGGACCACTT
CTGCGCTCGGCCCTTCCGGCTGGCTGGTTTATTGCTGATAAATCTGGAGCCGGTGAGCGTGGGTCTCGCG
GTATCATTGCAGCACTGGGGCCAGATGGTAAGCCCTCCCGTATCGTAGTTATCTACACGACGGGGAGTCA
GGCAACTATGGATGAACGAAATAGACAGATCGCTGAGATAGGTGCCTCACTGATTAAGCATTGGTAACTG
TCAGACCAAGTTTACTCATATATACTTTAGATTGATTTAAAACTTCATTTTTAATTTAAAAGGATCTAGG
TGAAGATCCTTTTTGATAATCTCATGACCAAAATCCCTTAACGTGAGTTTTCGTTCCACTGAGCGTCAGA
CCCCGTAGAAAAGATCAAAGGATCTTCTTGAGATCCTTTTTTTCTGCGCGTAATCTGCTGCTTGCAAACA
AAAAAACCACCGCTACCAGCGGTGGTTTGTTTGCCGGATCAAGAGCTACCAACTCTTTTTCCGAAGGTAA
CTGGCTTCAGCAGAGCGCAGATACCAAATACTGTTCTTCTAGTGTAGCCGTAGTTAGGCCACCACTTCAA
GAACTCTGTAGCACCGCCTACATACCTCGCTCTGCTAATCCTGTTACCAGTGGCTGCTGCCAGTGGCGAT
AAGTCGTGTCTTACCGGGTTGGACTCAAGACGATAGTTACCGGATAAGGCGCAGCGGTCGGGCTGAACGG
GGGGTTCGTGCACACAGCCCAGCTTGGAGCGAACGACCTACACCGAACTGAGATACCTACAGCGTGAGCT
ATGAGAAAGCGCCACGCTTCCCGAAGGGAGAAAGGCGGACAGGTATCCGGTAAGCGGCAGGGTCGGAACA
GGAGAGCGCACGAGGGAGCTTCCAGGGGGAAACGCCTGGTATCTTTATAGTCCTGTCGGGTTTCGCCACC
TCTGACTTGAGCGTCGATTTTTGTGATGCTCGTCAGGGGGGCGGAGCCTATGGAAAAACGCCAGCAACGC
GGCCTTTTTACGGTTCCTGGCCTTTTGCTGGCCTTTTGCTCACATGTTCTTTCCTGCGTTATCCCCTGAT
TCTGTGGATAACCGTATTACCGCCTTTGAGTGAGCTGATACCGCTCGCCGCAGCCGAACGACCGAGCGCA
GCGAGTCAGTGAGCGAGGAAGCGGAAGAGCGCCCAATACGCAAACCGCCTCTCCCCGCGCGTTGGCCGAT
TCATTAATGCAGCTGGCACGACAGGTTTCCCGACTGGAAAGCGGGCAGTGAGCGCAACGCAATTAATGTG
AGTTAGCTCACTCATTAGGCACCCCAGGCTTTACACTTTATGCTTCCGGCTCGTATGTTGTGTGGAATTG
TGAGCGGATAACAATTTCACACAGGAAACAGCTATGACCATGATTACGCCAAGCGCGCAATTAACCCTCA
CTAAAGGGAACAAAAGCTGGAGCTGCAAGC
