>Addgene plasmid #141953 | TFORF2165 | depositor partial sequence | sequence record 277996 | Insert
ACCGCCACCATGTCGAATGAACTTGATTTCAGGTCTGTGCGGCTGCTAAAGAACGACCCAGTCAACTTGC
AGAAATTCTCTTACACTAGTGAGGATGAGGCCTGGAAGACGTACCTAGAAAACCCGTTGACAGCTGCCAC
AAAGGCCATGATGAGAGTCAATGGAGATGATGACAGTGTTGCGGCCTTGAGCTTCCTCTATGATTACTAC
ATGGGTCCCAAGGAGAAGCGGATATTGTCCTCCAGCACTGGGGGCAGGAATGACCAAGGAAAGAGGTACT
ACCATGGCATGGAATATGAGACGGACCTCACTCCCCTTGAAAGCCCCACACACCTCATGAAATTCCTGAC
AGAGAACGTGTCTGGAACCCCAGAGTACCCAGATTTGCTCAAGAAGAATAACCTGATGAGCTTGGAGGGG
GCCTTGCCCACCCCTGGCAAGGCAGCTCCCCTCCCTGCAGGCCCCAGCAAGCTGGAGGCCGGCTCTGTGG
ACAGCTACCTGTTACCCACCACTGATATGTATGATAATGGCTCCCTCAACTCCTTGTTTGAGAGCATTCA
TGGGGTGCCGCCCACACAGCGCTGGCAGCCAGACAGCACCTTCAAAGATGACCCACAGGAGTCGATGCTC
TTCCCAGATATCCTGAAAACCTCCCCGGAACCCCCATGTCCAGAGGACTACCCCAGCCTCAAAAGTGACT
TTGAATACACCCTGGGCTCCCCCAAAGCCATCCACATCAAGTCAGGCGAGTCACCCATGGCCTACCTCAA
CAAAGGCCAGTTCTACCCCGTCACCCTGCGGACCCCAGCAGGTGGCAAAGGCCTTGCCTTGTCCTCCAAC
AAAGTCAAGAGTGTGGTGATGGTTGTCTTCGACAATGAGAAGGTCCCAGTAGAGCAGCTGCGCTTCTGGA
AGCACTGGCATTCCCGGCAACCCACTGCCAAGCAGCGGGTCATTGACGTGGCTGACTGCAAAGAAAACTT
CAACACTGTGGAGCACATTGAGGAGGTGGCCTATAATGCACTGTCCTTTGTGTGGAACGTGAATGAAGAG
GCCAAGGTGTTCATCGGCGTAAACTGTCTGAGCACAGACTTTTCCTCACAAAAGGGGGTGAAGGGTGTCC
CCCTGAACCTGCAGATTGACACCTATGACTGTGGCTTGGGCACTGAGCGCCTGGTACACCGTGCTGTCTG
CCAGATCAAGATCTTCTGTGACAAGGGAGCTGAGAGGAAGATGCGCGATGACGAGCGGAAGCAGTTCCGG
AGGAAGGTCAAGTGCCCTGACTCCAGCAACAGTGGCGTCAAGGGCTGCCTGCTGTCGGGCTTCAGGGGCA
ATGAGACGACCTACCTTCGGCCAGAGACTGACCTGGAGACGCCACCCGTGCTGTTCATCCCCAATGTGCA
CTTCTCCAGCCTGCAGCGCTCTGGAGGGGCAGCCCCCTCGGCAGGACCCAGCAGCTCCAACAGGCTGCCT
CTGAAGCGTACCTGCTCGCCCTTCACTGAGGAGTTTGAGCCTCTGCCCTCCAAGCAGGCCAAGGAAGGCG
ACCTTCAGAGAGTTCTGCTGTATGTGCGGAGGGAGACTGAGGAGGTGTTTGACGCGCTCATGTTGAAGAC
CCCAGACCTGAAGGGGCTGAGGAATGCGATCTCTGAGAAGTATGGGTTCCCTGAAGAGAACATTTACAAA
GTCTACAAGAAATGCAAGCGAGGAATCTTAGTCAACATGGACAACAACATCATTCAGCATTACAGCAACC
ACGTCGCCTTCCTGCTGGACATGGGGGAGCTGGACGGCAAAATTCAGATCATCCTTAAGGAGCTGTAGTA
ATGAACTAGTCCGTAACTTGAAAGTATTTCGATTTCTTGGCTTTATATATCTTGTGGAAAGGACGAGGTG
GTAACGCTGTAGGAATACTC
