>Addgene plasmid #141953 | TFORF2165 | depositor partial sequence | sequence record 277997 | Barcode
GGTGGTAACGCTGTAGGAATACTC
